Addgene plasmid #149109: pGBW-m4046331
Purpose: Yeast Expression plasmid for SARS-CoV-2 ORF10 protein
Depositing lab: Ginkgo Bioworks & Benjie Chen. Depositing organization: Ginkgo Bioworks.
Backbone
  Vector backbone: AmpR; 2u URA3
  Backbone size w/o insert (bp): 4078
  Vector type: Yeast Expression
  Selectable markers: URA3
Growth in bacteria
  Bacterial resistance: Ampicillin, 100 μg/mL
  Growth temperature: 37°C
  Growth strain: DH5alpha
  Copy number: High Copy
Gene/Insert
  Gene/Insert name: SARS-CoV-2 ORF10 protein
  Species: S. cerevisiae (budding yeast); Severe acute respiratory syndrome coronavirus 2
  Insert size (bp): 110
  Mutation: wt
  Entrez Gene: ORF10 (a.k.a. GU280_gp11)
  Promoter: pTEF1
  Tag / fusion protein: Cleavable thrombin;3xFLAG (C terminal on backbone)
  Cloning method: Unknown
Resource information
  A portion of this plasmid was derived from a plasmid made by: GinkgoBioworks
Depositor comments: NCBI Reference Sequence: YP_009725255.1. Created by gene synthesis with Not1 site. NGS used for QC was performed by Ginkgo and may not fully cover the entire plasmid.
How to cite: pGBW-m4046331 was a gift from Ginkgo Bioworks & Benjie Chen (Addgene plasmid # 149109 ; http://n2t.net/addgene:149109 ; RRID:Addgene_149109)
