[The description below was written by a language model from this plasmid's Addgene catalogue record and pLannotate feature annotations shown in this document.]
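Description:
pGBW-m4046331 is a yeast–E. coli shuttle plasmid built for episomal expression of the SARS-CoV-2 ORF10 protein in Saccharomyces cerevisiae. In bacteria it is maintained through a ColE1/pUC-type origin and selected with ampicillin via a β-lactamase gene that the annotation places downstream of a cat promoter. The record lists it as high copy, although a rop coding sequence, normally associated with copy-number reduction, is also annotated next to AmpR. Short phage T3Te and T7Te terminators flank the bacterial origin, and a tonB terminator lies at the outer edge of the resistance cassette, presumably insulating these modules from read-through transcription. In yeast, the 2μ origin supports multicopy replication, and the URA3 marker with its own promoter allows selection in ura3 strains on medium lacking uracil, as well as counterselection with 5-FOA.

The expression cassette consists of the constitutive TEF1 promoter, the wild-type ORF10 insert of about 110 bp made by gene synthesis, and a CYC1 terminator. According to the catalogue, the backbone supplies a C-terminal thrombin-cleavable 3xFLAG tag for detection or affinity capture of this very small protein, with optional tag removal. The feature table does not label ORF10 itself. It marks a coronavirus 3' UTR pseudoknot motif in the insert region, which most likely reflects sequence similarity at the 3' end of the viral genome where ORF10 lies, and it detects only a fragment of 3xFLAG. The annotated sequence comes from depositor next-generation sequencing, which is noted as possibly not covering the whole plasmid. The stated purpose goes no further than yeast expression of ORF10.
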