Features (pLannotate 1.2.2; 14 found; start..end, strand, type, name):
     10..417     +  promoter       TEF1 promoter: S. cerevisiae TEF1; promoter for EF-1α
    475..534     +  ncRNA          Corona pk3: Accession: RF00165 - Coronavirus 3' UTR pseudoknot
    562..579     +  CDS            3xFLAG (fragment): three tandem FLAG® epitope tags, followed by an enterokinase cleavage site
    657..829     +  terminator     CYC1 terminator (fragment): S. cerevisiae CYC1; transcription terminator for CYC1
    865..1041    +  promoter       URA3 promoter (fragment): S. cerevisiae URA3
   1042..1845    +  CDS            URA3: orotidine-5'-phosphate decarboxylase, required for uracil biosynthesis; S. cerevisiae URA3; yeast auxotrophic marker, counterselectable with 5-fluoroorotic acid (5-FOA)
   1928..2910    -  rep_origin     2μ ori: yeast 2μ plasmid origin of replication
   2988..3017    +  terminator     T3Te terminator: phage T3 early transcription terminator
   3039..3626    +  rep_origin     ori: high-copy-number ColE1/pMB1/pBR322/pUC origin of replication
   3638..3665    -  terminator     T7Te terminator: phage T7 early transcription terminator
   3689..3880    -  CDS            rop: Rop protein, which maintains plasmids at low copy number; rop
   3881..4741    -  CDS            AmpR: β-lactamase; bla; confers resistance to ampicillin, carbenicillin, and related antibiotics
   4742..4844    -  promoter       cat promoter: promoter of the E. coli cat gene encoding chloramphenicol acetyltransferase
   4845..4876    -  terminator     tonB terminator: bidirectional E. coli tonB-P14 transcription terminator
>Addgene plasmid #149109 | pGBW-m4046331 | addgene full sequence | sequence record 298128 | Ginkgo NGS Result
GCGGCCGCCCCACACACCATAGCTTCAAAATGTTTCTACTCCTTTTTTACTCTTCCAGATTTTCTCGGAC
TCCGCGCATCGCCGTACCACTTCAAAACACCCAAGCACAGCATACTAAATTTCCCCTCTTTCTTCCTCTA
GGGTGTCGTTAATTACCCGTACTAAAGGTTTGGAAAAGAAAAAAGAGACCGCCTCGTTTCTTTTTCTTCG
TCGAAAAAGGCAATAAAAATTTTTATCACGTTTCTTTTTCTTGAAAATTTTTTTTTTTGATTTTTTTCTC
TTTCGATGACCTCCCATTGATATTTAAGTTAATAAACGGTCTTCAATTTCTCAAGTTTCAGTTTCATTTT
TCTTGTTCTATTACAACTTTTTTTACTTCTTGCTCATTAGAAAGAAAGCATAGCAATCTAATCTAAGTTT
TAATTACAAAATGGGCTATATAAACGTTTTCGCTTTTCCGTTTACGATATATAGTCTACTCTTGTGCAGA
ATGAATTCTCGTAACTACATAGCACAAGTAGATGTAGTTAACTTTAATCTCACACTCGTGCCGAGAGGTT
CTGATTATAAAGATCATGATGGTGATTATAAAGATCATGATATTGATTATAAAGATGATGATGATAAATA
AACAGGCCCCTTTTCCTTTGTCGATATCATGTAATTAGTTATGTCACGCTTACATTCACGCCCTCCTCCC
ACATCCGCTCTAACCGAAAAGGAAGGAGTTAGACAACCTGAAGTCTAGGTCCCTATTTATTTTTTTTAAT
AGTTATGTTAGTATTAAGAACGTTATTTATATTTCAAATTTTTCTTTTTTTTCTGTACAAAGCGGCCGCC
GAACCACTAGTGCACTGCAGTACACGGTTTCCTTGAAATTTTTTTGATTCGGTAATCTCCGAACAGAAGG
AAGAACGAAGGAAGGAGCACAGACTTAGATTGGTATATATACGCATATGTAGTGTTGAAGAAACATGAAA
TTGCCCAGTATTCTTAACCCAACTGCACAGAACAAAAACGTGCAGGAAACGAAGATAAATCATGTCGAAA
GCTACATATAAGGAACGTGCTGCTACTCATCCTAGTCCTGTTGCTGCCAAGCTATTTAATATCATGCACG
AAAAGCAAACAAACTTGTGTGCTTCATTGGATGTTCGTACCACCAAGGAATTACTGGAGTTAGTTGAAGC
ATTAGGTCCCAAAATTTGTTTACTAAAAACACATGTGGATATCTTGACTGATTTTTCCATGGAGGGCACA
GTTAAGCCGCTAAAGGCATTATCCGCCAAGTACAATTTTTTACTCTTCGAGGACAGAAAATTTGCTGACA
TTGGTAATACAGTCAAATTGCAGTACTCTGCGGGTGTATACAGAATAGCAGAATGGGCAGACATTACGAA
TGCACACGGTGTGGTGGGCCCAGGTATTGTTAGCGGTTTGAAGCAGGCGGCAGAAGAAGTAACAAAGGAA
CCTAGAGGCCTTTTGATGTTAGCAGAATTGTCATGCAAGGGCTCCCTATCTACTGGAGAATATACTAAGG
GTACTGTTGACATTGCGAAGAGCGACAAAGATTTTGTTATCGGCTTTATTGCTCAAAGAGACATGGGTGG
AAGAGATGAAGGTTACGATTGGTTGATTATGACACCCGGTGTGGGTTTAGATGACAAGGGAGATGCATTG
GGTCAACAGTATAGAACCGTGGATGATGTGGTTTCTACAGGATCTGACATTATTATTGTTGGAAGAGGAC
TATTTGCAAAGGGAAGGGATGCTAAGGTAGAGGGTGAACGTTACAGAAAAGCAGGCTGGGAAGCATATTT
GAGAAGATGCGGCCAGCAAAACTAAAAAACTGTATTATAAGTAAATGCATGTATACTAAACTCACAAATT
AGAGCTTCAATTTAATTATATCAGTTATTACCCGAGTAACGAAGCATCTGTGCTTCATTTTGTAGAACAA
AAATGCAACGCGAGAGCGCTAATTTTTCAAACAAAGAATCTGAGCTGCATTTTTACAGAACAGAAATGCA
ACGCGAAAGCGCTATTTTACCAACGAAGAATCTGTGCTTCATTTTTGTAAAACAAAAATGCAACGCGAGA
GCGCTAATTTTTCAAACAAAGAATCTGAGCTGCATTTTTACAGAACAGAAATGCAACGCGAGAGCGCTAT
TTTACCAACAAAGAATCTATACTTCTTTTTTGTTCTACAAAAATGCATCCCGAGAGCGCTATTTTTCTAA
CAAAGCATCTTAGATTACTTTTTTTCTCCTTTGTGCGCTCTATAATGCAGTCTCTTGATAACTTTTTGCA
CTGTAGGTCCGTTAAGGTTAGAAGAAGGCTACTTTGGTGTCTATTTTCTCTTCCATAAAAAAAGCCTGAC
TCCACTTCCCGCGTTTACTGATTACTAGCGAAGCTGCGGGTGCATTTTTTCAAGATAAAGGCATCCCCGA
TTATATTCTATACCGATGTGGATTGCGCATACTTTGTGAACAGAAAGTGATAGCGTTGATGATTCTTCAT
TGGTCAGAAAATTATGAACGGTTTCTTCTATTTTGTCTCTATATACTACGTATAGGAAATGTTTACATTT
TCGTATTGTTTTCGATTCACTCTATGAATAGTTCTTACTACAATTTTTTTGTCTAAAGAGTAATACTAGA
GATAAACATAAAAAATGTAGAGGTCGAGTTTAGATGCAAGTTCAAGGAGCGAAAGGTGGATGGGTAGGTT
ATATAGGGATATAGCACAGAGATATATAGCAAAGAGATACTTTTGAGCAATGTTTGTGGAAGCGGTATTC
GCAATATTTTAGTAGCTCGTTACAGTCCGGTGCGTTTTTGGTTTTTTGAAAGTGCGTCATCAGAGCGCTT
TTGGTTTTCAAAAGCGCTCTGAAGTTCCTATACTTTCTAGCTAGAGAATAGGAACTTCCCGAGCGGCCGC
GTGTTACAAGCTTGACTCCAGCGTAACTGGACTGCAATCAACTCACTGGCTCACCTTCACGGGTGGGCCT
TTCTTCGGTAGAAAATCAAAGGATCTTCTTGAGATCCTTTTTTTCTGCGCGTAATCTGCTGCTTGCAAAC
AAAAAAACCACCGCTACCAGCGGTGGTTTGTTTGCCGGATCAAGAGCTACCAACTCTTTTTCCGAGGTAA
CTGGCTTCAGCAGAGCGCAGATACCAAATACTGTTCTTCTAGTGTAGCCGTAGTTAGGCCACCACTTCAA
GAACTCTGTAGCACCGCCTACATACCTCGCTCTGCTAATCCTGTTACCAGTGGCTGCTGCCAGTGGCGAT
AAGTCGTGTCTTACCGGGTTGGACTCAAGACGATAGTTACCGGATAAGGCGCAGCGGTCGGGCTGAACGG
GGGGTTCGTGCACACAGCCCAGCTTGGAGCGAACGACCTACACCGAACTGAGATACCTACAGCGTGAGCT
ATGAGAAAGCGCCACGCTTCCCGAAGGGAGAAAGGCGGACAGGTATCCGGTAAGCGGCAGGGTCGGAACA
GGAGAGCGCACGAGGGAGCTTCCAGGGGTAAACGCCTGGTATCTTTATAGTCCTGTCGGGTTTCGCCACC
TCTGACTTGAGCATCGATTTTTGTGATGCTCGTCAGGGGGGCGGAGCCTATGGAAAAACGCCAGCAACGC
AGAAAGGCCCACCCGAAGGTGAGCCAGGTGATTACATTTGGGCCCTCATCAGAGGTTTTCACCGTCATCA
CCGAAACGCGCGAGGCAGCTGCGGTAAAGCTCATCAGCGTGGTCGTGAAGCGATTCACAGATGTCTGCCT
GTTCATCCGCGTCCAGCTCGTTGAGTTTCTCCAGAAGCGTTAATGTCTGGCTTCTGATAAAGCGGGCCAT
GTTAAGGGCGGTTTTTTCCTGTTTGGTCACTTACCAATGCTTAATCAGTGAGGCACCTATCTCAGCGATC
TGTCTATTTCGTTCATCCATAGTTGCCTGACTCCCCGTCGTGTAGATAACTACGATGCGGGAGGGCTTAC
CATCTGGCCCCAGTGCTGCAATGATACCGCGAGACCCACGCTCACCGGCTCCAGATTTATCAGCAATAAA
CCAGCCAGCCGGGAGGGCCGAGCGCAGAAGTGATCCTGCAACTTTATCCGCCTCCATCCAGTCTATTAAT
TGTTGCCGGGAAGCTAGAGTAAGTAGTTCGCCAGTTAATAGTTTGCGCAACGTTGTTGCCATTGCTACAG
GCATCGTGGTGTCACGCTCGTCGTTTGGTATGGCTTCATTCAGCTCCGGTTCCCAACGATCAAGGCGAGT
TACATGATCCCCCATGTTGTGCAAAAAAGCGGTTAGCTCCTTCGGTCCTCCGATCGTTGCCAGAAGTAAG
TTGGCCGCAGTGTTATCACTCATGGTTATGGCAGCACTGCATAATTCTCTTACTGTCATGCCATCCGTGA
GATGCTTTTCTGTGACTGGTGAGTACTCAACCAAGTCATTCTGAGAATAGTGTATGCGGCGACCGAGTTG
CTCTTGCCCGGCGTCAATACGGGATAATACCGCGCCACATAGCAGAACTTTAAAAGTGCTCATCATTGGA
AAACGTTCTTCGGGGCGTAAACTCTCAAGGATCTTACCGCTGTTGAGATCCAGTTCGATGTAACCCACTC
GTGCACCCAACTGATCTTCAGCATCTTTTACTTTCACCAGCGTTTCTGGGTGAGCAAAAACAGGAAGGCA
AAATGCCGCAAAAAAGGGAATAAGGGCGACACGGAAATGTTGAATACTCATTTTAGCTTCCTTAGCTCCT
GAAAATCTCGATAACTCAAAAAATACGCCCGGTAGTGATCTTATTTCATTATGGTGAAAGTTGGAACCTC
TTACGTGCCGATCAAGTCAAAAGCCTCCGGTCGGAGGCTTTTGACTTTCTGCTATGGAGGTCAGGTATGA
TTTAAATGGTCAGTTAGA
